>Addgene plasmid #32955 | pEGFP-ATF6 | addgene full sequence | sequence record 173332 | Addgene NGS Result
AAATATGTATCCGCTCATGAGACAATAACCCTGATAAATGCTTCAATAATATTGAAAAAGGAAGAGTCCT
GAGGCGGAAAGAACCAGCTGTGGAATGTGTGTCAGTTAGGGTGTGGAAAGTCCCCAGGCTCCCCAGCAGG
CAGAAGTATGCAAAGCATGCATCTCAATTAGTCAGCAACCAGGTGTGGAAAGTCCCCAGGCTCCCCAGCA
GGCAGAAGTATGCAAAGCATGCATCTCAATTAGTCAGCAACCATAGTCCCGCCCCTAACTCCGCCCATCC
CGCCCCTAACTCCGCCCAGTTCCGCCCATTCTCCGCCCCATGGCTGACTAATTTTTTTTATTTATGCAGA
GGCCGAGGCCGCCTCGGCCTCTGAGCTATTCCAGAAGTAGTGAGGAGGCTTTTTTGGAGGCCTAGGCTTT
TGCAAAGATCGATCAAGAGACAGGATGAGGATCGTTTCGCATGATTGAACAAGATGGATTGCACGCAGGT
TCTCCGGCCGCTTGGGTGGAGAGGCTATTCGGCTATGACTGGGCACAACAGACAATCGGCTGCTCTGATG
CCGCCGTGTTCCGGCTGTCAGCGCAGGGGCGCCCGGTTCTTTTTGTCAAGACCGACCTGTCCGGTGCCCT
GAATGAACTGCAAGACGAGGCAGCGCGGCTATCGTGGCTGGCCACGACGGGCGTTCCTTGCGCAGCTGTG
CTCGACGTTGTCACTGAAGCGGGAAGGGACTGGCTGCTATTGGGCGAAGTGCCGGGGCAGGATCTCCTGT
CATCTCACCTTGCTCCTGCCGAGAAAGTATCCATCATGGCTGATGCAATGCGGCGGCTGCATACGCTTGA
TCCGGCTACCTGCCCATTCGACCACCAAGCGAAACATCGCATCGAGCGAGCACGTACTCGGATGGAAGCC
GGTCTTGTCGATCAGGATGATCTGGACGAAGAGCATCAGGGGCTCGCGCCAGCCGAACTGTTCGCCAGGC
TCAAGGCGAGCATGCCCGACGGCGAGGATCTCGTCGTGACCCATGGCGATGCCTGCTTGCCGAATATCAT
GGTGGAAAATGGCCGCTTTTCTGGATTCATCGACTGTGGCCGGCTGGGTGTGGCGGACCGCTATCAGGAC
ATAGCGTTGGCTACCCGTGATATTGCTGAAGAGCTTGGCGGCGAATGGGCTGACCGCTTCCTCGTGCTTT
ACGGTATCGCCGCTCCCGATTCGCAGCGCATCGCCTTCTATCGCCTTCTTGACGAGTTCTTCTGAGCGGG
ACTCTGGGGTTCGAAATGACCGACCAAGCGACGCCCAACCTGCCATCACGAGATTTCGATTCCACCGCCG
CCTTCTATGAAAGGTTGGGCTTCGGAATCGTTTTCCGGGACGCCGGCTGGATGATCCTCCAGCGCGGGGA
TCTCATGCTGGAGTTCTTCGCCCACCCTAGGGGGAGGCTAACTGAAACACGGAAGGAGACAATACCGGAA
GGAACCCGCGCTATGACGGCAATAAAAAGACAGAATAAAACGCACGGTGTTGGGTCGTTTGTTCATAAAC
GCGGGGTTCGGTCCCAGGGCTGGCACTCTGTCGATACCCCACCGAGACCCCATTGGGGCCAATACGCCCG
CGTTTCTTCCTTTTCCCCACCCCACCCCCCAAGTTCGGGTGAAGGCCCAGGGCTCGCAGCCAACGTCGGG
GCGGCAGGCCCTGCCATAGCCTCAGGTTACTCATATATACTTTAGATTGATTTAAAACTTCATTTTTAAT
TTAAAAGGATCTAGGTGAAGATCCTTTTTGATAATCTCATGACCAAAATCCCTTAACGTGAGTTTTCGTT
CCACTGAGCGTCAGACCCCGTAGAAAAGATCAAAGGATCTTCTTGAGATCCTTTTTTTCTGCGCGTAATC
TGCTGCTTGCAAACAAAAAAACCACCGCTACCAGCGGTGGTTTGTTTGCCGGATCAAGAGCTACCAACTC
TTTTTCCGAAGGTAACTGGCTTCAGCAGAGCGCAGATACCAAATACTGTTCTTCTAGTGTAGCCGTAGTT
AGGCCACCACTTCAAGAACTCTGTAGCACCGCCTACATACCTCGCTCTGCTAATCCTGTTACCAGTGGCT
GCTGCCAGTGGCGATAAGTCGTGTCTTACCGGGTTGGACTCAAGACGATAGTTACCGGATAAGGCGCAGC
GGTCGGGCTGAACGGGGGGTTCGTGCACACAGCCCAGCTTGGAGCGAACGACCTACACCGAACTGAGATA
CCTACAGCGTGAGCTATGAGAAAGCGCCACGCTTCCCGAAGGGAGAAAGGCGGACAGGTATCCGGTAAGC
GGCAGGGTCGGAACAGGAGAGCGCACGAGGGAGCTTCCAGGGGGAAACGCCTGGTATCTTTATAGTCCTG
TCGGGTTTCGCCACCTCTGACTTGAGCGTCGATTTTTGTGATGCTCGTCAGGGGGGCGGAGCCTATGGAA
AAACGCCAGCAACGCGGCCTTTTTACGGTTCCTGGCCTTTTGCTGGCCTTTTGCTCACATGTTCTTTCCT
GCGTTATCCCCTGATTCTGTGGATAACCGTATTACCGCCATGCATTAGTTATTAATAGTAATCAATTACG
GGGTCATTAGTTCATAGCCCATATATGGAGTTCCGCGTTACATAACTTACGGTAAATGGCCCGCCTGGCT
GACCGCCCAACGACCCCCGCCCATTGACGTCAATAATGACGTATGTTCCCATAGTAACGCCAATAGGGAC
TTTCCATTGACGTCAATGGGTGGAGTATTTACGGTAAACTGCCCACTTGGCAGTACATCAAGTGTATCAT
ATGCCAAGTACGCCCCCTATTGACGTCAATGACGGTAAATGGCCCGCCTGGCATTATGCCCAGTACATGA
CCTTATGGGACTTTCCTACTTGGCAGTACATCTACGTATTAGTCATCGCTATTACCATGGTGATGCGGTT
TTGGCAGTACATCAATGGGCGTGGATAGCGGTTTGACTCACGGGGATTTCCAAGTCTCCACCCCATTGAC
GTCAATGGGAGTTTGTTTTGGCACCAAAATCAACGGGACTTTCCAAAATGTCGTAACAACTCCGCCCCAT
TGACGCAAATGGGCGGTAGGCGTGTACGGTGGGAGGTCTATATAAGCAGAGCTGGTTTAGTGAACCGTCA
GATCCGCTAGCGCTACCGGTCGCCACCATGGTGAGCAAGGGCGAGGAGCTGTTCACCGGGGTGGTGCCCA
TCCTGGTCGAGCTGGACGGCGACGTAAACGGCCACAAGTTCAGCGTGTCCGGCGAGGGCGAGGGCGATGC
CACCTACGGCAAGCTGACCCTGAAGTTCATCTGCACCACCGGCAAGCTGCCCGTGCCCTGGCCCACCCTC
GTGACCACCCTGACCTACGGCGTGCAGTGCTTCAGCCGCTACCCCGACCACATGAAGCAGCACGACTTCT
TCAAGTCCGCCATGCCCGAAGGCTACGTCCAGGAGCGCACCATCTTCTTCAAGGACGACGGCAACTACAA
GACCCGCGCCGAGGTGAAGTTCGAGGGCGACACCCTGGTGAACCGCATCGAGCTGAAGGGCATCGACTTC
AAGGAGGACGGCAACATCCTGGGGCACAAGCTGGAGTACAACTACAACAGCCACAACGTCTATATCATGG
CCGACAAGCAGAAGAACGGCATCAAGGTGAACTTCAAGATCCGCCACAACATCGAGGACGGCAGCGTGCA
GCTCGCCGACCACTACCAGCAGAACACCCCCATCGGCGACGGCCCCGTGCTGCTGCCCGACAACCACTAC
CTGAGCACCCAGTCCGCCCTGAGCAAAGACCCCAACGAGAAGCGCGATCACATGGTCCTGCTGGAGTTCG
TGACCGCCGCCGGGATCACTCTCGGCATGGACGAGCTGTACAAGTACTCAGATCTCGAGCTCAAGCTTAT
GGGGGAGCCGGCTGGGGTTGCCGGCACCATGGAGTCACCTTTTAGCCCGGGACTCTTTCACAGGCTGGAT
GAAGATTGGGATTCTGCTCTCTTTGCTGAACTCGGTTATTTCACAGACACTGATGAGCTGCAATTGGAAG
CAGCAAATGAGACGTATGAAAACAATTTTGATAATCTTGATTTTGATTTGGATTTGTTACCTTGGGAGTC
AGACATTTGGGACATCAACAACCAAATCTGTACAGTTAAAGATATTAAGGCAGAACCCCAGCCACTTTCT
CCAGCCTCCTCAAGTTATTCAGTCTCATCTCCTCGGTCAGTGGACTCTTATTCTTCAACTCAGCATGTTC
CTGAGGAGTTGGATTTGTCTTCTAGTTCTCAGATGTCTCCCCTTTCCTTATATGGTGAAAACTCTAATAG
TCTCTCTTCACCGGAGCCACTGAAGGAAGATAAGCCTGTCACTGGTTCTAGGAACAAGACTGAAAATGGA
CTGACTCCAAAGAAAAAAATTCAGGTGAATTCAAAACCTTCAATTCAGCCCAAGCCTTTATTGCTTCCAG
CAGCACCCAAGACTCAAACAAACTCCAGTGTTCCAGCAAAAACCATCATTATTCAGACAGTACCAACGCT
TATGCCATTGGCAAAGCAGCAACCAATTATCAGTTTACAACCTGCACCCACTAAAGGCCAGACGGTTTTG
CTGTCTCAGCCTACTGTGGTACAACTTCAAGCACCTGGAGTTCTGCCCTCTGCTCAGCCAGTCCTTGCTG
TTGCTGGGGGAGTCACACAGCTCCCTAATCACGTGGTGAATGTGGTACCAGCCCCTTCAGCGAATAGCCC
AGTGAATGGAAAACTTTCCGTGACTAAACCTGTCCTACAAAGTACCATGAGAAATGTCGGTTCAGATATT
GCTGTGCTAAGGAGACAGCAACGTATAATAAAAAATCGAGAATCCGCTTGTCAGTCTCGCAAGAAGAAGA
AAGAATATATGCTAGGGTTAGAGGCGAGATTAAAGGCTGCCCTCTCAGAAAACGAGCAACTGAAGAAAGA
AAATGGAACACTGAAGCGGCAGCTGGATGAAGTTGTGTCAGAGAACCAGAGGCTTAAAGTCCCTAGTCCA
AAGCGAAGAGTTGTCTGTGTGATGATAGTATTGGCATTTATAATACTGAACTATGGACCTATGAGCATGT
TGGAACAGGATTCCAGGAGAATGAATCCTAGTGTGAGCCCTGCAAATCAAAGGAGGCACCTTCTAGGATT
TTCTGCTAAAGAGGCACAGGACACATCAGATGGTATTATCCAGAAAAACAGCTACAGATATGATCATTCT
GTTTCAAATGACAAAGCCCTGATGGTGCTAACTGAAGAACCATTGCTTTACATTCCCCCACCTCCTTGTC
AGCCCCTAATTAATACAACAGAGTCTCTCAGGTTAAATCATGAACTTCGAGGATGGGTTCATAGACATGA
AGTAGAAAGGACCAAGTCAAGAAGAATGACAAATAATCAACAGAAAACCCGTATTCTTCAGGGTGCTCTG
GAACAGGGCTCAAATTCTCAGCTGATGGCTGTTCAATACACAGAAACCACTAGTAGTATCAGCAGGAACT
CAGGGAGTGAGCTACAAGTGTATTATGCTTCACCCAGAAGTTATCAAGACTTTTTTGAAGCCATCCGCAG
AAGGGGAGACACATTTTATGTTGTGTCATTTCGAAGGGATCACCTGCTGTTACCAGCTACCACCCATAAC
AAGACCACAAGACCAAAAATGTCAATTGTGTTACCAGCAATAAACATAAATGAGAATGTGATCAATGGGC
AGGACTACGAAGTGATGATGCAGATTGACTGTCAGGTGATGGACACCAGGATCCTCCATATCAAAAGTTC
GTCGGTTCCTCCTTACCTCCGAGATCAGCAGAGGAATCAAACCAACACCTTCTTTGGCTCCCCTCCCGCA
GCCACAGAGGCAACCCACGTTGTCAGCACCATCCCTGAGTCATTACAATAGGTCGACGGTACCGCGGGCC
CGGGATCCACCGGATCTAGATAACTGATCATAATCAGCCATACCACATTTGTAGAGGTTTTACTTGCTTT
AAAAAACCTCCCACACCTCCCCCTGAACCTGAAACATAAAATGAATGCAATTGTTGTTGTTAACTTGTTT
ATTGCAGCTTATAATGGTTACAAATAAAGCAATAGCATCACAAATTTCACAAATAAAGCATTTTTTTCAC
TGCATTCTAGTTGTGGTTTGTCCAAACTCATCAATGTATCTTAACGCGTAAATTGTAAGCGTTAATATTT
TGTTAAAATTCGCGTTAAATTTTTGTTAAATCAGCTCATTTTTTAACCAATAGGCCGAAATCGGCAAAAT
CCCTTATAAATCAAAAGAATAGACCGAGATAGGGT
[37 nt withheld, positions 6336-6372]
AAAGAACGTGGACTCCAACGTCAAAGG
[49 nt withheld, positions 6400-6448]
T
[91 nt withheld, positions 6450-6540]
G
[124 nt withheld, positions 6542-6665]
CAGGTGGCACTTTTCGGGGAAATGTGCGCGGAACCCCTATTTGTTTATTTTTCTAAATACATTC
Features (pLannotate 1.2.2; 16 found; start..end, strand, type, name):
     69..426     +  promoter       SV40 promoter: SV40 enhancer and early promoter
    461..1255    +  CDS            NeoR/KanR: aminoglycoside phosphotransferase from Tn5; aph(3')-II (or nptII); confers resistance to neomycin, kanamycin, and G418 (Geneticin®)
   1276..1428    +  CDS            ble (fragment): BLE_KLEPN - Experimental evidence at protein level: Swiss-Prot protein existence level 1. Binding protein with a strong affinity to the bleomycin family of antibiotics. Binds to CL990; an antimitotic-antibiotic compound. From Klebsiella pneumoniae.
   1487..1534    +  polyA_signal   HSV TK poly(A) signal: herpes simplex virus thymidine kinase polyadenylation signal (Cole and Stacy, 1985)
   1625..1641    -  polyA_signal   bGH poly(A) signal (fragment): bovine growth hormone polyadenylation signal
   1863..2451    +  rep_origin     ori: high-copy-number ColE1/pMB1/pBR322/pUC origin of replication
   2626..2929    +  enhancer       CMV enhancer: human cytomegalovirus immediate early enhancer
   2930..3133    +  promoter       CMV promoter: human cytomegalovirus (CMV) immediate early promoter
   3178..3894    +  CDS            EGFP: EGFP is a basic (constitutively fluorescent) green fluorescent protein published in 1996, derived from Aequorea victoria. It is reported to be a rapidly-maturing weak dimer with moderate acid sensitivity.
   3896..3918    +  misc_feature   MCS (fragment): multiple cloning site
   3919..5931    +  CDS            ATF6: human activating transcription factor 6, an endoplasmic reticulum (ER) protein involved in the unfolded protein response Accumulation of misfolded proteins in the ER leads to proteolytic cleavage that releases the cytosolic domain of ATF6, which enters the nucleus and acts as a transcription factor.
   5932..5958    +  misc_feature   MCS (fragment): multiple cloning site
   5975..6059    +  CDS            large T antigen (fragment): large T antigen from SV40 (simian virus 40)
   6082..6203    +  polyA_signal   SV40 poly(A) signal: SV40 polyadenylation signal
   6237..6665    -  rep_origin     f1 ori (sequence partly withheld): f1 bacteriophage origin of replication; arrow indicates direction of (+) strand synthesis
   6692..67      +  promoter       AmpR promoter (across the origin): bla
