[The description below was written by a language model from this plasmid's Addgene catalogue record and pLannotate feature annotations shown in this document.]
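Description:
pEGFP-ATF6 is a mammalian expression plasmid built on the Clontech pEGFP-C3 backbone and designed to produce human ATF6 fused at its N terminus to EGFP. The sequenced record is about 6.7 kb. In bacteria it is maintained as a high-copy plasmid through a ColE1/pUC-type origin and selected with kanamycin. The resistance gene is the Tn5 aminoglycoside phosphotransferase (NeoR/KanR). It sits downstream of both a bacterial bla-type promoter and the SV40 enhancer/early promoter and is followed by the HSV TK polyadenylation signal, so the same cassette can also give G418 resistance in mammalian cells. An f1 origin is present as well, which in principle permits single-stranded DNA production. Short annotated fragments (ble, bGH poly(A), SV40 large T antigen) appear to be backbone remnants or partial matches rather than functional elements.

The expression unit consists of the CMV immediate-early enhancer and promoter driving the EGFP coding sequence. This continues through a remnant of the multiple cloning site into the ATF6 open reading frame and ends at the SV40 poly(A) signal. The ATF6 insert was placed between HindIII and SalI sites, both retained, and the record notes two substitutions, M67L and M313I, without stating their purpose. ATF6 is an ER-resident transcription factor of the unfolded protein response. Under ER stress it is proteolytically cleaved, releasing its cytosolic domain to enter the nucleus. The stated use is visualisation of GFP-ATF6 in mammalian cells, and the associated study concerns the stress-induced movement of ATF6 from the ER to the Golgi.
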