Addgene plasmid #32955: pEGFP-ATF6
Purpose: For visualization of GFP-ATF6 in mammalian cells.
Depositing lab: Ron Prywes. Publication: The luminal domain of ATF6 senses endoplasmic reticulum (ER) stress and causes translocation of ATF6 from the ER to the Golgi. Chen X, Shen J, Prywes R. J Biol Chem. 2002 Apr 12. 277(15):13045-52. 10.1074/jbc.M110636200 PubMed 11821395.
Backbone
  Vector backbone: pEGFP-C3
  Backbone manufacturer: Clontech
  Backbone size w/o insert (bp): 4700
  Vector type: Mammalian Expression
Growth in bacteria
  Bacterial resistance: Kanamycin, 50 μg/mL
  Growth temperature: 37°C
  Growth strain: DH5alpha
  Copy number: High Copy
Gene/Insert
  Gene/Insert name: ATF6
  Species: H. sapiens (human)
  Mutation: M67L and M313I
  Entrez Gene: ATF6 (a.k.a. ACHM7, ATF6A, ATP6alpha)
  Promoter: CMV
  Tag / fusion protein: EGFP (N terminal on backbone)
  Cloning method: Restriction Enzyme; 5′ cloning site HindIII (not destroyed); 3′ cloning site SalI (not destroyed)
  Sequencing primers: 5′ EGFP-C
Terms and licenses: Academic/Nonprofit Terms; Industry Terms: Not Available to Industry
How to cite: pEGFP-ATF6 was a gift from Ron Prywes (Addgene plasmid # 32955 ; http://n2t.net/addgene:32955 ; RRID:Addgene_32955)
