>Addgene plasmid #32955 | pEGFP-ATF6 | addgene partial sequence | sequence record 39418 | EGFP-C 5'-CATGGTCCTGCTGGAGTTCGTG-3'
CGGCAGGAGAGCTGTACAGTACTCAGATCTCGAGCTCAAGCTTATGGGGGAGCCGGCTGGGGTTGCCGGC
ACCATGGAGTCACCTTTTAGCCCGGGACTCTTTCACAGGCTGGATGAAGATTGGGATTCTGCTCTCTTTG
CTGAACTCGGTTATTTCACAGACACTGATGAGCTGCAATTGGAAGCAGCAAATGAGACGTATGAAAACAA
TTTTGATAATCTTGATTTTGATTTGGATTTGTTACCTTGGGAGTCAGACATTTGGGACATCAACAACCAA
ATCTGTACAGTTAAAGATATTAAGGCAGAACCCCAGCCACTTTCTCCAGCCTCCTCAAGTTATTCAGTCT
CATCTCCTCGGTCAGTGGACTCTTATTCTTCAACTCAGCATGTTCCTGAGGAGTTGGATTTGTCTTCTAG
TTCTCAGATGTCTCCCCTTTCCTTATATGGTGAAAACTCTAATAGTCTCTCTTCACCGGAGCCACTGAAG
GAAGATAAGCCTGTCACTGGTTCTAGGAACAAGACTGAAAATGGACTGACTCCAAAGAAAAAAATTCAGG
TGAATTCAAAACCTTCAATTCAGCCCAAGCCTTTATTGCTTCCAGCAGCACCCAAGACTCAAACAAACTC
CAGTGTTCCAGCAAAAACCATCATTATTCAGACAGTACCAACGCTTATGCCATTGGCAAAGCAGCAACCA
ATTATCAGTTTACAACCTGCACCCACTAAAGGCCAGACGGTTTTGCTGTCTCAGCCTACTGTGGTACAAC
TTCAAGCACCTGGAGTTCTGCCCTCTGCTCAGCCAGTCCTTGCTGTTGCTGGGGGAGTCACACAGCTCCC
TAATCACGTGGTGAATGTGGTACCAGCCCCTTCAGCGAATAGCCCAGTGAATGGAAAACTTTCCGTGACT
AAACCTGTCCTACAAAGTAC
